Addgene plasmid #221662: pGWB602-oeUnaG
Purpose: For Agrobacterium-mediated transformation. Plastid(outer envelope membrane)-localized mCherry-UnaG.
Depositing lab: Yutaka Kodama. Depositing organization: Utsunomiya University. Publication: Bilirubin Distribution in Plants at the Subcellular and Tissue Levels. Ishikawa K, Kodama Y. Plant Cell Physiol. 2024 Feb 27:pcae017. doi: 10.1093/pcp/pcae017. PubMed 38466577.
Backbone
  Vector backbone: pGWB602
  Vector type: Plant Expression
Growth in bacteria
  Bacterial resistance: Spectinomycin, 50 μg/mL
  Growth temperature: 37°C
  Growth strain: DH5alpha
  Copy number: Unknown
Gene/Insert
  Gene/Insert name: mCherry-UnaG flanked with an N-terminal sequence of Arabidopsis OUTRE ENVELOPE PROTEIN7
Terms and licenses: Academic/Nonprofit Terms; Industry Terms: Not Available to Industry
How to cite: pGWB602-oeUnaG was a gift from Yutaka Kodama (Addgene plasmid # 221662 ; http://n2t.net/addgene:221662 ; RRID:Addgene_221662)
