[The description below was written by a language model from this plasmid's Addgene catalogue record and pLannotate feature annotations shown in this document.]
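Description:
pGWB602-oeUnaG is a plant expression binary vector built on the Gateway-compatible pGWB602 backbone and intended for Agrobacterium-mediated transformation. According to the catalogue entry, its payload is an mCherry-UnaG fusion carrying an N-terminal sequence from Arabidopsis OUTER ENVELOPE PROTEIN 7, which targets the fusion to the plastid outer envelope membrane. UnaG fluoresces only when it binds bilirubin, so pairing it with the constitutively fluorescent mCherry gives a bilirubin-responsive signal alongside a reference marker for localization and expression. This fits the associated work on mapping bilirubin distribution in plants at the subcellular and tissue levels.

The backbone features match a binary vector. A pVS1 RepA gene and oriV support replication in Agrobacterium, while a ColE1/pBR322-type origin with a bom site serves in E. coli. An aadA gene confers spectinomycin/streptomycin resistance for bacterial selection. Within the T-DNA, next to the annotated left border repeat, a NOS promoter drives the bar (phosphinothricin acetyltransferase) gene, followed by a NOS terminator, allowing selection of transformed plants with bialaphos or phosphinothricin.

The feature table does not fully agree with the catalogue description, however. The 7,066 nt sequence record has no annotated mCherry, UnaG, OEP7 targeting sequence, plant promoter for the insert, or right border. Instead it shows an attR2 site and a ccdB fragment, which are elements of an unrecombined Gateway destination cassette, beside a second NOS terminator. The sequence may therefore be an incomplete or misassembled representation of the plasmid. The promoter driving the fusion is not stated in the record, so the insert region should be verified independently.
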