Features (pLannotate 1.2.2; 20 found; start..end, strand, type, name):
    275..388     +  CDS            bah (fragment): BAH_STRHY - Protein inferred from homology: Swiss-Prot protein existence level 3. This protein removes the N-acetyl group from bialaphos as one of the final steps of the bialaphos biosynthetic pathway. From Streptomyces hygroscopicus.
    420..672     +  terminator     NOS terminator: nopaline synthase terminator and poly(A) signal
    708..729     +  protein_bind   CAP binding site: CAP binding activates transcription in the presence of cAMP. E. coli catabolite activator protein
    744..774     +  promoter       lac promoter: promoter for the E. coli lac operon
    782..798     +  protein_bind   lac operator: The lac repressor binds to the lac operator to inhibit transcription in E. coli. This inhibition can be relieved by adding lactose or isopropyl-β-D-thiogalactopyranoside (IPTG). lac repressor encoded by lacI
    855..1107    -  terminator     NOS terminator: nopaline synthase terminator and poly(A) signal
   1139..1263    +  protein_bind   attR2: mutant version of attR; recombination site for the Gateway® LR reaction LR Clonase™
   1304..1569    -  CDS            ccdB (fragment): CcdB, a bacterial toxin that poisons DNA gyrase; ccdB; Plasmids containing the ccdB gene cannot be propagated in standard E. coli strains.
   1865..2938    +  CDS            pVS1 RepA: replication protein from the Pseudomonas plasmid pVS1 (Heeb et al., 2000)
   3004..3198    +  rep_origin     pVS1 oriV: origin of replication for the Pseudomonas plasmid pVS1 (Heeb et al., 2000)
   3401..3440    +  CDS            rop (fragment): Rop protein, which maintains plasmids at low copy number; rop
   3542..3682    +  misc_feature   bom: basis of mobility region from pBR322
   3868..4456    -  rep_origin     ori: high-copy-number ColE1/pMB1/pBR322/pUC origin of replication
   4702..5489    -  CDS            SmR (fragment): aminoglycoside adenylyltransferase (Murphy, 1985); aadA; confers resistance to spectinomycin and streptomycin
   5500..5556    -  CDS            GmR (fragment): gentamycin acetyltransferase; aacC1; confers resistance to gentamycin
   5732..5755    -  promoter       Pc promoter (fragment): intI1 (promoter lies within the coding sequence); class 1 integron promoter
   6014..6038    +  misc_feature   LB T-DNA repeat: left border repeat from nopaline C58 T-DNA
   6135..6464    +  CDS            tnpA (fragment): TN5P_ECOLX - Also known as tnp. Experimental evidence at protein level: Swiss-Prot protein existence level 1. Mediates transposition of transposon Tn5 by a 'cut and paste' mechanism. First, the monomeric transposase binds the 19 bp inverted DNA repeats flanking the transposon. Then, dimerization of the DNA- bound transposase creates a synaptic DNA complex. After nicking of the first DNA strand, excision of the transposon proceeds through a series of intermediates. The transposase then mediates the insertion of the transposon at a new site by strand transfer. The activity of the wild- type tran
   6544..6723    +  promoter       NOS promoter: nopaline synthase promoter
   6775..260     +  CDS            BlpR (across the origin): phosphinothricin acetyltransferase; Streptomyces hygroscopicus bar; confers resistance to bialophos or phosphinothricin
>Addgene plasmid #221662 | pGWB602-oeUnaG | addgene full sequence | sequence record 449159 | Addgene NGS Result
AGCGGACGGGACTGGGCTCCACGCTCTACACCCACCTGCTGAAGTCCCTGGAGGCACAGGGCTTCAAGAG
CGTGGTCGCTGTCATCGGGCTGCCCAACGACCCGAGCGTGCGCATGCACGAGGCGCTCGGATATGCCCCC
CGCGGCATGCTGCGGGCGGCCGGCTTCAAGCACGGGAACTGGCATGACGTGGGTTTCTGGCAGCTGGACT
TCAGCCTGCCGGTACCGCCCCGTCCGGTCCTGCCCGTCACCGAGATCTGAACGGAGTGCGCGTGGCATCG
CCCGAGTTGGAGCTGGTACGGGAACTCATCGAACTCAACTGGCATACCCGCAATGGTGAGGTGGAACCGC
GGCGGATCGCGTACGACCGTGCCCAGGAGGGGGTACCGAGCTGGGGACGTCCCCAGCTCGAATTTCCCCG
ATCGTTCAAACATTTGGCAATAAAGTTTCTTAAGATTGAATCCTGTTGCCGGTCTTGCGATGATTATCAT
ATAATTTCTGTTGAATTACGTTAAGCATGTAATAATTAACATGTAATGCATGACGTTATTTATGAGATGG
GTTTTTATGATTAGAGTCCCGCAATTATACATTTAATACGCGATAGAAAACAAAATATAGCGCGCAAACT
AGGATAAATTATCGCGCGCGGTGTCATCTATGTTACTAGATCGGGAATTAATAGAAATAGGCGCGCCTAA
TTCAGCCTAATGTGAGTTAGCTCACTCATTAGGCACCCCAGGCTTTACACTTTATGCTTCCGGCTCGTAT
GTTGTGTGGAATTGTGAGCGGATAACAATTTCACACAGGAAACAGCTATGACATGATTACGAATTGGTTC
CGGAACCAATTCCCGATCTAGTAACATAGATGACACCGCGCGCGATAATTTATCCTAGTTTGCGCGCTAT
ATTTTGTTTTCTATCGCGTATTAAATGTATAATTGCGGGACTCTAATCATAAAAACCCATCTCATAAATA
ACGTCATGCATTACATGTTAATTATTACATGCTTAACGTAATTCAACAGAAATTATATGATAATCATCGC
AAGACCGGCAACAGGATTCAATCTTAAGAAACTTTATTGCCAAATGTTTGAACGATCGGGGAAATTCGAG
CTCTAAGCGCTGTTATCAACCACTTTGTACAAGAAAGCTGAACGAGAAACGTAAAATGATATAAATATCA
ATATATTAAATTAGATTTTGCATAAAAAACAGACTACATAATACTGTAAAACACAACATATCCAGTCACT
ATGGTCGACCTGCAGACTGGCTGTGTATAAGGGAGCCTGACATTTATATTCCCCAGAACATCAGGTTAAT
GGCGTTTTTGATGTCATTTTCGCGGTGGCTGAGATCAGCCACTTCTTCCCCGATAACGGAGACCGGCACA
CTGGCCATATCGGTGGTCATCATGCGCCAGCTTTCATCCCCGATATGCACCACCGGGTAAAGTTCACGGG
AGACTTTATCTGACAGCAGACGTGCACTGGCCAGGGGGATCACCATCCGTCGCCCGGGCGTGTCAATAAT
ATCACTCTGTACATCCACAAACAGACGATGTTGCCGGCGGAGGATCACACCAAGCTGAAGATGTACGCGG
TACGCCAAGGCAAGACCATTACCGAGCTGCTATCTGAATACATCGCGCAGCTACCAGAGTAAATGAGCAA
ATGAATAAATGAGTAGATGAATTTTAGCGGCTAAAGGAGGCGGCATGGAAAATCAAGAACAACCAGGCAC
CGACGCCGTGGAATGCCCCATGTGTGGAGGAACGGGCGGTTGGCCAGGCGTAAGCGGCTGGGTTGTCTGC
CGGCCCTGCAATGGCACTGGAACCCCCAAGCCCGAGGAATCGGCGTGAGCGGTCGCAAACCATCCGGCCC
GGTACAAATCGGCGCGGCGCTGGGTGATGACCTGGTGGAGAAGTTGAAGGCCGCGCAGGCCGCCCAGCGG
CAACGCATCGAGGCAGAAGCACGCCCCGGTGAATCGTGGCAAGCGGCCGCTGATCGAATCCGCAAAGAAT
CCCGGCAACCGCCGGCAGCCGGTGCGCCGTCGATTAGGAAGCCGCCCAAGGGCGACGAGCAACCAGATTT
TTTCGTTCCGATGCTCTATGACGTGGGCACCCGCGATAGTCGCAGCATCATGGACGTGGCCGTTTTCCGT
CTGTCGAAGCGTGACCGACGAGCTGGCGAGGTGATCCGCTACGAGCTTCCAGACGGGCACGTAGAGGTTT
CCGCAGGGCCGGCCGGCATGGCCAGTGTGTGGGATTACGACCTGGTACTGATGGCGGTTTCCCATCTAAC
CGAATCCATGAACCGATACCGGGAAGGGAAGGGAGACAAGCCCGGCCGCGTGTTCCGTCCACACGTTGCG
GACGTACTCAAGTTCTGCCGGCGAGCCGATGGCGGAAAGCAGAAAGACGACCTGGTAGAAACCTGCATTC
GGTTAAACACCACGCACGTTGCCATGCAGCGTACGAAGAAGGCCAAGAACGGCCGCCTGGTGACGGTATC
CGAGGGTGAAGCCTTGATTAGCCGCTACAAGATCGTAAAGAGCGAAACCGGGCGGCCGGAGTACATCGAG
ATCGAGCTAGCTGATTGGATGTACCGCGAGATCACAGAAGGCAAGAACCCGGACGTGCTGACGGTTCACC
CCGATTACTTTTTGATCGATCCCGGCATCGGCCGTTTTCTCTACCGCCTGGCACGCCGCGCCGCAGGCAA
GGCAGAAGCCAGATGGTTGTTCAAGACGATCTACGAACGCAGTGGCAGCGCCGGAGAGTTCAAGAAGTTC
TGTTTCACCGTGCGCAAGCTGATCGGGTCAAATGACCTGCCGGAGTACGATTTGAAGGAGGAGGCGGGGC
AGGCTGGCCCGATCCTAGTCATGCGCTACCGCAACCTGATCGAGGGCGAAGCATCCGCCGGTTCCTAATG
TACGGAGCAGATGCTAGGGCAAATTGCCCTAGCAGGGGAAAAAGGTCGAAAAGGTCTCTTTCCTGTGGAT
AGCACGTACATTGGGAACCCAAAGCCGTACATTGGGAACCGGAACCCGTACATTGGGAACCCAAAGCCGT
ACATTGGGAACCGGTCACACATGTAAGTGACTGATATAAAAGAGAAAAAAGGCGATTTTTCCGCCTAAAA
CTCTTTAAAACTTATTAAAACTCTTAAAACCCGCCTGGCCTGTGCATAACTGTCTGGCCAGCGCACAGCC
GAAGAGCTGCAAAAAGCGCCTACCCTTCGGTCGCTGCGCTCCCTACGCCCCGCCGCTTCGCGTCGGCCTA
TCGCGGCCGCTGGCCGCTCAAAAATGGCTGGCCTACGGCCAGGCAATCTACCAGGGCGCGGACAAGCCGC
GCCGTCGCCACTCGACCGCCGGCGCCCACATCAAGGCACCCTGCCTCGCGCGTTTCGGTGATGACGGTGA
AAACCTCTGACACATGCAGCTCCCGGAGACGGTCACAGCTTGTCTGTAAGCGGATGCCGGGAGCAGACAA
GCCCGTCAGGGCGCGTCAGCGGGTGTTGGCGGGTGTCGGGGCGCAGCCATGACCCAGTCACGTAGCGATA
GCGGAGTGTATACTGGCTTAACTATGCGGCATCAGAGCAGATTGTACTGAGAGTGCACCATATGCGGTGT
GAAATACCGCACAGATGCGTAAGGAGAAAATACCGCATCAGGCGCTCTTCCGCTTCCTCGCTCACTGACT
CGCTGCGCTCGGTCGTTCGGCTGCGGCGAGCGGTATCAGCTCACTCAAAGGCGGTAATACGGTTATCCAC
AGAATCAGGGGATAACGCAGGAAAGAACATGTGAGCAAAAGGCCAGCAAAAGGCCAGGAACCGTAAAAAG
GCCGCGTTGCTGGCGTTTTTCCATAGGCTCCGCCCCCCTGACGAGCATCACAAAAATCGACGCTCAAGTC
AGAGGTGGCGAAACCCGACAGGACTATAAAGATACCAGGCGTTTCCCCCTGGAAGCTCCCTCGTGCGCTC
TCCTGTTCCGACCCTGCCGCTTACCGGATACCTGTCCGCCTTTCTCCCTTCGGGAAGCGTGGCGCTTTCT
CATAGCTCACGCTGTAGGTATCTCAGTTCGGTGTAGGTCGTTCGCTCCAAGCTGGGCTGTGTGCACGAAC
CCCCCGTTCAGCCCGACCGCTGCGCCTTATCCGGTAACTATCGTCTTGAGTCCAACCCGGTAAGACACGA
CTTATCGCCACTGGCAGCAGCCACTGGTAACAGGATTAGCAGAGCGAGGTATGTAGGCGGTGCTACAGAG
TTCTTGAAGTGGTGGCCTAACTACGGCTACACTAGAAGGACAGTATTTGGTATCTGCGCTCTGCTGAAGC
CAGTTACCTTCGGAAAAAGAGTTGGTAGCTCTTGATCCGGCAAACAAACCACCGCTGGTAGCGGTGGTTT
TTTTGTTTGCAAGCAGCAGATTACGCGCAGAAAAAAAGGATCTCAAGAAGATCCTTTGATCTTTTCTACG
GGGTCTGACGCTCAGTGGAACGAAAACTCACGTTAAGGGATTTTGGTCATGCATGATATATCTCCCAATT
TGTGTAGGGCTTATTATGCACGCTTAAAAATAATAAAAGCAGACTTGACCTGATAGTTTGGCTGTGAGCA
ATTATGTGCTTAGTGCATCTAACGCTTGAGTTAAGCCGCGCCGCGAAGCGGCGTCGGCTTGAACGAATTT
CTAGCTAGACATTATTTGCCGACTACCTTGGTGATCTCGCCTTTCACGTAGTGGACAAATTCTTCCAACT
GATCTGCGCGCGAGGCCAAGCGATCTTCTTCTTGTCCAAGATAAGCCTGTCTAGCTTCAAGTATGACGGG
CTGATACTGGGCCGGCAGGCGCTCCATTGCCCAGTCGGCAGCGACATCCTTCGGCGCGATTTTGCCGGTT
ACTGCGCTGTACCAAATGCGGGACAACGTAAGCACTACATTTCGCTCATCGCCAGCCCAGTCGGGCGGCG
AGTTCCATAGCGTTAAGGTTTCATTTAGCGCCTCAAATAGATCCTGTTCAGGAACCGGATCAAAGAGTTC
CTCCGCCGCTGGACCTACCAAGGCAACGCTATGTTCTCTTGCTTTTGTCAGCAAGATAGCCAGATCAATG
TCGATCGTGGCTGGCTCGAAGATACCTGCAAGAATGTCATTGCGCTGCCATTCTCCAAATTGCAGTTCGC
GCTTAGCTGGATAACGCCACGGAATGATGTCGTCGTGCACAACAATGGTGACTTCTACAGCGCGGAGAAT
CTCGCTCTCTCCAGGGGAAGCCGAAGTTTCCAAAAGGTCGTTGATCAAAGCTCGCCGCGTTGTTTCATCA
AGCCTTACGGTCACCGTAACCAGCAAATCAATATCACTGTGTGGCTTCAGGCCGCCATCCACTGCGGAGC
CGTACAAATGTACGGCCAGCAACGTCGGTTCGAGATGGCGCTCGATGACGCCAACTACCTCTGATAGTTG
AGTCGATACTTCGGCGATCACCGCTTCCCCCATGATGTTTAACTTTGTTTTAGGGCGACTGCCCTGCTGC
GTAACATCGTTGCTGCTCCATAACATCAAACATCGACCCACGGCGTAACGCGCTTGCTGCTTGGATGCCC
GAGGCATAGACTGTACCCCAAAAAAACAGTCATAACAAGCCATGAAAACCGCCACTGCGCCGTTACCACC
GCTGCGTTCGGTCAAGGTTCTGGACCAGTTGCGTGAGCGCATACGCTACTTGCATTACAGCTTACGAACC
GAACAGGCTTATGTCCACTGGGTTCGTGCCCGAATTGATCACAGGCAGCAACGCTCTGTCATCGTTACAA
TCAACATGCTACCCTCCGCGAGATCATCCGTGTTTCAAACCCGGCAGCTTAGTTGCCGTTCTTCCGAATA
GCATCGGTAACATGAGCAAAGTCTGCCGCCTTACAACGGCTCTCCCGCTGACGCCGTCCCGGACTGATGG
GCTGCCTGTATCGAGTGGTGATTTTGTGCCGAGCTGCCGGTCGGGGAGCTGTTGGCTGGCTGGTGGCAGG
ATATATTGTGGTGTAAACAAATTGACGCTTAGACAACTTAATAACACATTGCGGACGTTTTTAATGTACT
GAATTAACGCCGAATTAGGCTGAATTTATTTCTATTAATCTCGACGGATCAGCTTCACGCTGCCGCAAGC
ACTCAGGGCGCAAGGGCTGCTAAAGGAAGCGGAACACGTAGAAAGCCAGTCCGCAGAAACGGTGCTGACC
CCGGATGAATGTCAGCTACTGGGCTATCTGGACAAGGGAAAACGCAAGCGCAAAGAGAAAGCAGGTAGCT
TGCAGTGGGCTTACATGGCGATAGCTAGACTGGGCGGTTTTATGGACAGCAAGCGAACCGGAATTGCCAG
CTGGGGCGCCCTCTGGTAAGGTTGGGAAGCCCTGCAAAGTAAACTGGATGGCTTTCTTGCCGCCAAGGAT
CTGATGGCGCAGGGGATCAAGATCATGAGCGGAGAATTAAGGGAGTCACGTTATGACCCCCGCCGATGAC
GCGGGACAAGCCGTTTTACGTTTGGAACTGACAGAACCGCAACGTTGAAGGAGCCACTCAGCCGCGGGTT
TCTGGAGTTTAATGAGCTAAGCACATACGTCAGAAACCATTATTGCGCGTTCAAAAGTCGCCTAAGGTCA
CTATCAGCTAGCAAATATTTCTTGTCAAAAATGCTCCACTGACGTTCCATAAATTCCCCTCGGTATCCAA
TTAGAGTCTCATATTCACTCTCAATCCAGATCTGATCCCGGGGGGCAATAAGATATGAGCCCAGAACGAC
GCCCGGCCGACATCCGCCGTGCCACCGAGGCGGACATGCCGGCGGTCTGCACCATCGTCAACCACTACAT
CGAGACAAGCACGGTCAACTTCCGTACCGAGCCGCAGGAACCGCAGGAGTGGACGGACGACCTCGTCCGT
CTGCGGGAGCGCTATCCCTGGCTCGTCGCCGAGGTGGACGGCGAGGTCGCCGGCATCGCCTACGCGGGCC
CCTGGAAGGCACGCAACGCCTACGACTGGACGGCCGAGTCGACCGTGTACGTCTCCCCCCGCCACC
